>Addgene plasmid #147235 | pAc5.1B-EGFP-CeAIN2-W366AW390A_P | addgene full sequence | sequence record 355926 | Addgene NGS Result
CTTCAAGAATTAATTCTATATTCTAAAAACACAAATGATACTTCTAAAAAAAAATCATGAATGGCATCAA
CTCTGAATCAAATCTTTGCAGATGCACCTACTTCTCATTTCCACTGTCACATCATTTTTCCAGATCTCGC
TGCCTGTTATGTGGCCCACAAACCAAGACACGTTTTATGGCCATTAAAGCTGGCTGATCGTCGCCAAACA
CCAAATACATAATGAATATGTACACATTCGAGAAAGAAGCGATCAAAGAAGCGTCTTCGGGCGGAGTAGG
AGAATGCGGAGGAGAAGGAGAACGAGCTGATCTAGTATCTCTCCACAATCCAATGCCAACTGACCAACTG
GCCATATTCGGAGCAATTTGAAGCCAATTTCCATCGCCTGGCGATCGCTCCATTCTTGGCTATATGTTTT
TCACCGTTACCCGGGGCCATTTTCAAAGACTCGTCGGCAAGATAAGATTGTGTCACTCGCTGTCTCTCTT
CATTTGTCGAAGAATGCTGAGGAATTTCGCGATGACGTCGGCGAGTATTTTGAAGAATGAGAATAATTTG
TATTTATACGAAAATCAGTTAGTGGAATTTTCTACAAAAACATGTTATCTATAGATAATTTTGTTGCAAA
ATATGTTGACTATGACAAAGATTGTATGTATATACCTTTAATGTATTCTCATTTTCTTATGTATTTATAA
TGGCAATGATGATACTGATGATATTTTAAGATGATGCCAGACCAAAAGGCTTGAATTTCTGCGTCTTTTG
CCGAACGCAGTGCATGTGCAATTGTTGTTTTTTGGAATATTCAATTTTCGGACTGTCCGCTTTGATTTCA
GTTTCTTGGCTTATTCAAAAAGCAAAGTAAAGCCAAAAAAGCGAGATGGCAATACCAAATGCGGCAAAAC
GGTAGTGGAAGGAAAGGGGTGCGGGGCAGCGGAAGGAAGGGTGGGGCGGGGCGTGGCGGGGTCTGTGGCT
GGGCGCGACGTCACCGACGTTGGAGCCACTCCTTTGACCATGTGTGCGTGTGTGTATTATTCGTGTCTCG
CCACTCGCCGGTTGTTTTTTTCTTTTTATGCTGCGCTCTCTCTAGCGCCATCTCGCTTACGCATGCTCAA
CGCACCGCATGTTGCCGTTTCCTTTTATGCGTCATTTTGGCTCGAAATAGGCAATTATTTAAACAAAGAT
TAGTCAACGAAAACGCTAAAATAAATAAGTCTACAATATGGTTACTTATTGCCATGTGTGTGCAGCCAAC
GATAGCAACAAAAGCAACAACACAGGTGGCTTTCCCTCTTTCACTTTTTGTTTGCAAGCCGCGTGCGAGC
AAGACGGCACGACCGGCAAACGCAATTACGCTGACAAAGAGCAGACGAAGTTTTGGCGAAAAACATCAAG
GCGCCTGATACGAATGCATTTGCAATAACAATTGCGATATTTAATATTGTTTATGAAGCTGTTTGACTTC
AAAACACACAAAAAAAAAAATAAAACAAATTATTTGAAAGAGAATTAGGAATCGGACGCTTATCGTTAGG
GTAACAACAAGAAATGCTTACTGAGTCACAGCCTCTGGAAAACTGCCGCAAGCCAGAGAGAGAGAGAAAA
AGAGGGAGAGCAGCTTAGACCGCATGTGCTTGTGTGTGAGGCGTCTCTCTCTTCGTCTCTGTTGCGCAAA
CGCATAGACTGCACTGAAAAAATCGATTACCTATTTTTTATGAATGAATATTTGCACTATTACTATTCAA
AACTATTAAGATAGCAATCACATTCAATAGCCAAATACTATACCACCTGAGCGATGCAACGAAATGATCA
ATTTGAGCAAAAATGCTGCATATTTAGGACGGCATCATTATAGAAATGCTTCTTGCTGTGTACTTTTCTC
TCGTCTGGCAGCTGTTTCGCCGTTATTGTTAAAACCGGCTTAAGTTAGGTGTGTTTTCTACGACTAGTGA
ATGCCCTACTAGAAGATGTGTGTTGCACAAAATGTCCCTGGAATAACCAATTTGAAGTGCAGATAGCAGT
AAACGTAAGCTAATATGAATATTATTTAACTGTAATGTTTTAATATCGCTGGACATTACTAATAAACCCA
CTATAAACACATGTACATATGTATGTTTTGGCATACAATGAGTAGTTGGGGAAAAAATGTGTAAAAGCAC
CGTGACCATCACAGCATAAAGATAACCAGCTGAAGTATCGAATATGAGTAACCCCCAAATTGAATCACAT
GCCGCAACTGATAGGACCCATGGAAGTACACTCTTCATGGCGATATACAAGACACACACAAGCACGAACA
CCCAGTTGCGGAGGAAATTCTCCGTAAATGAAAACCCAATCGGCGAACAATTCATACCCATATATGGTAA
AAGTTTTGAACGCGACTTGAGAGCGGAGAGCATTGCGGCTGATAAGGTTTTAGCGCTAAGCGGGCTTTAT
AAAACGGGCTGCGGGACCAGTTTTCATATCACTACCGTTTGAGTTCTTGTGCTGTGTGGATACTCCTCCC
GACACAAAGCCGCTCCATCAGCCAGCAGTCGTCTAATCCAGAGACCCCGGATCGGGGTACCATCATGGTG
AGCAAGGGCGAGGAGCTGTTCACCGGGGTGGTGCCCATCCTGGTCGAGCTGGACGGCGACGTAAACGGCC
ACAAGTTCAGCGTGTCCGGCGAGGGCGAGGGCGATGCCACCTACGGCAAGCTGACCCTGAAGTTCATCTG
CACCACCGGCAAGCTGCCCGTGCCCTGGCCCACCCTCGTGACCACCCTGACCTACGGCGTGCAGTGCTTC
AGCCGCTACCCCGACCACATGAAGCAGCACGACTTCTTCAAGTCCGCCATGCCCGAAGGCTACGTCCAGG
AGCGCACCATCTTCTTCAAGGACGACGGCAACTACAAGACCCGCGCCGAGGTGAAGTTCGAGGGCGACAC
CCTGGTGAACCGCATCGAGCTGAAGGGCATCGACTTCAAGGAGGACGGCAACATCCTGGGGCACAAGCTG
GAGTACAACTACAACAGCCACAACGTCTATATCATGGCCGACAAGCAGAAGAACGGCATCAAGGTGAACT
TCAAGATCCGCCACAACATCGAGGACGGCAGCGTGCAGCTCGCCGACCACTACCAGCAGAACACCCCCAT
CGGCGACGGCCCCGTGCTGCTGCCCGACAACCACTACCTGAGCACCCAGTCCGCCCTGAGCAAAGACCCC
AACGAGAAGCGCGATCACATGGTCCTGCTGGAGTTCGTGACCGCCGCCGGGATCACTCTCGGCATGGACG
AGCTGTACAAGCCAAGCTTGAATTCTGCAGATATCCAGCACAGTGGCGGCCGCATGAACGGGGACGGTTG
GCAAGGACCTGGGCGTGGAGGACCACATCACATGAATGGTGGCGGAGGAGGACGACGTGGTGGAGGTGGT
GGTATGCACAATCAAAGAATACAACAGAATCCCCATCATGGTGGAATGAATCGTATGATGCCACACGGAT
TCCGACCACAACAAGGACAATTTATGCCTCAATATCCTCCACCACCACCAATGGGTGGAATGCCTGATGT
GATGGATATTAATATGCGAATGGATGGTATGTCATTAGGATCGACACCATCAGGAATTCCTGGACAATAT
GGTGATATGGGTCCACCGCCAGTCCAACAATGGAATCAACCTGCTCCATTTGTACCTCCACCTCAACAAG
ACGATCTCTATGATCCTTCGGGATATGGTGGTGGAGCTGGTGGTGGTGGAGGACATCATCCATCTCATAT
GCCACCATATGGACAACGTGGAAATAATCAGAATCAATACGGGAATCGAATGCAAGGAGGTCAAGGTGGT
TATCGAGGGAATCAACAGAGGCAGCAGCAGCAACAGCCTCAACAGGGATTCAATATGCCACCAATGATGG
TTCCACCTGGTCAGCCTCCATTTTATGGTGGAAATCAACCGAATCATCATCATCAACAACCCTCATTTGC
TCCGTCGCCATTCTCAATGGGTGGAGGTGGTGGAGGATCACAAGGAGGACCACACGAACAGCACGGACCA
GGTGGAAATCAGAATGGAGGATTCGGAGTTTCATCATCATCAATGGATGATTATTCAATGTGGACTGATG
AGAATGATGAAGACGCGAAAAAGAAAAAATCGTTGAGAGATAAGGGATTGAGTGGATGGGGTGATGCTGA
TGTATCAAACAGTAAACCAATTCGCCGTTGGATTGTGCCAGAAGGCCAAGAAGAAGACTTTGAAACGGCA
ATGGAACGATGTCCAAGTCATTTGAAAAAGAAAGCATTGAATGAAGAAGCTCTTCGTCGACGTTTAACAT
CTGAAAATCCACAAATAGTGGCACAAGCTCAACAACAAGCCGAAGAAGAGGCGAATGCTATGATGAGGAT
TGGACGAAGACCCATTGTTCCCAGTGGAGCGGGTGATATTCCATCTGAAATTAGTACTGACAAGAGTGAA
TTCGATCAAAGCTCGTCACGTGGTGCGGATGAAGGAAGTATAAGCGGTGGTGGAAGTGGACGTCATCCAT
CTCATCATCAATCAAATGATAATTCAATGTGGAATAGTCCATCAGTTGGAGGAGGTCAATCAAATAGTGA
AACACGTAATCCATTCTTTGCTCAACACATGCAACAGCAACAACATCAACAACAACATCAGCCACACTAT
GGAGGTTATGGTGATAATGGGGTGCTTGATGGTGGATCATTGTGGTCTGCTGCTGTCATGGATGGATCCT
CAATGGTACCACCACATCCAACAATGGGTGTCGGATCATCAGCTTCATCGTCATCAATTCCAATTGGCAT
GTTGATGATGAGCGGCAGTGGAAATGTTGGAGGCGGACCACCATCCTCATCTTCATTGTTGGACGAGGAT
GGTAGCCAGAAGAAGCTGGCTGAAAATCTGAAATTAGCCGTTCAGAAGGGTCATTTGGATATTTCCCTAC
TCTCACTTCCGCACATTCCGCCCAACGTGCTCGACTTGCTCACCGAAATTTTGGCGGTCATTCCGCGTTT
GGACGACTATGAGGATGAGCTCAAAAAATTGGGAGAAAATCGCCCTTCGAACTATGACGAGGGAGCCAGC
AAAGAGGAGAAAGAATCGTGGATGAGCAAGGATCAAAAGAACGATCACGACAAAGCAGTAATCGGAGTAG
TGACTGCAAAGATCGAGGTGACACAATTATCTAAAAAGATCACCGAAGCTTTGATCGAAGCTGGGCTTCT
TCCACCACAACCACAAACATCTACATCTGCAAATACATCTACCAATCATCTTAATCATAGAGGAGGACCA
CCGCCAGGATCCGATGGAGGAGCTGGTCCAAGTACTTCACGAAGTGGTGGAGGTGGTGCTGCTGGTGGAG
ACTCTTTTAATAGTAGTGGAGGTGGTGGACCACCTGATCATTATTATGATTATTCGTTCCTTGGTTAGCT
CGAGTCTAGAGGGCCCGCGGTTCGAAGGTAAGCCTATCCCTAACCCTCTCCTCGGTCTCGATTCTACGCG
TACCGGTCATCATCACCATCACCATTGAGTTTAAACCCGCTGATCAGCCTCGACTGTGCCTTCTAAGGCC
TGAGCTCGCTGATCAGCCTCGATCGAGGATCCAGACATGATAAGATACATTGATGAGTTTGGACAAACCA
CAACTAGAATGCAGTGAAAAAAATGCTTTATTTGTGAAATTTGTGATGCTATTGCTTTATTTGTAACCAT
TATAAGCTGCAATAAACAAGTTAACAACAACAATTGCATTCATTTTATGTTTCAGGTTCAGGGGGAGGTG
TGGGAGGTTTTTTAAAGCAAGTAAAACCTCTACAAATGTGGTATGGCTGATTATGATCAGTCGACCGATG
CCCTTGAGAGCCTTCAACCCAGTCAGCTCCTTCCGGTGGGCGCGGGGCATGACTATCGTCGCCGCACTTA
TGACTGTCTTCTTTATCATGCAACTCGTAGGACAGGTGCCGGCAGCGCTCTGGGTCATTTTCGGCGAGGA
CCGCTTTCGCTGGAGCGCGACGATGATCGGCCTGTCGCTTGCGGTATTCGGAATCTTGCACGCCCTCGCT
CAAGCCTTCGTCACTGGTCCCGCCACCAAACGTTTCGGCGAGAAGCAGGCCATTATCGCCGGCATGGCGG
CCGACGCGCTGGGCTACGTCTTGCTGGCGTTCGCGACGCGAGGCTGGATGGCCTTCCCCATTATGATTCT
TCTCGCTTCCGGCGGCATCGGGATGCCCGCGTTGCAGGCCATGCTGTCCAGGCAGGTAGATGACGACCAT
CAGGGACAGCTTCAAGGCCAGCAAAAGGCCAGGAACCGTAAAAAGGCCGCGTTGCTGGCGTTTTTCCATA
GGCTCCGCCCCCCTGACGAGCATCACAAAAATCGACGCTCAAGTCAGAGGTGGCGAAACCCGACAGGACT
ATAAAGATACCAGGCGTTTCCCCCTGGAAGCTCCCTCGTGCGCTCTCCTGTTCCGACCCTGCCGCTTACC
GGATACCTGTCCGCCTTTCTCCCTTCGGGAAGCGTGGCGCTTTCTCATAGCTCACGCTGTAGGTATCTCA
GTTCGGTGTAGGTCGTTCGCTCCAAGCTGGGCTGTGTGCACGAACCCCCCGTTCAGCCCGACCGCTGCGC
CTTATCCGGTAACTATCGTCTTGAGTCCAACCCGGTAAGACACGACTTATCGCCACTGGCAGCAGCCACT
GGTAACAGGATTAGCAGAGCGAGGTATGTAGGCGGTGCTACAGAGTTCTTGAAGTGGTGGCCTAACTACG
GCTACACTAGAAGGACAGTATTTGGTATCTGCGCTCTGCTGAAGCCAGTTACCTTCGGAAAAAGAGTTGG
TAGCTCTTGATCCGGCAAACAAACCACCGCTGGTAGCGGTGGTTTTTTTGTTTGCAAGCAGCAGATTACG
CGCAGAAAAAAAGGATCTCAAGAAGATCCTTTGATCTTTTCTACGGGGTCTGACGCTCAGTGGAACGAAA
ACTCACGTTAAGGGATTTTGGTCATGAGATTATCAAAAAGGATCTTCACCTAGATCCTTTTAAATTAAAA
ATGAAGTTTTAAATCAATCTAAAGTATATATGAGTAAACTTGGTCTGACAGTTACCAATGCTTAATCAGT
GAGGCACCTATCTCAGCGATCTGTCTATTTCGTTCATCCATAGTTGCCTGACTCCCCGTCGTGTAGATAA
CTACGATACGGGAGGGCTTACCATCTGGCCCCAGTGCTGCAATGATACCGCGAGACCCACGCTCACCGGC
TCCAGATTTATCAGCAATAAACCAGCCAGCCGGAAGGGCCGAGCGCAGAAGTGGTCCTGCAACTTTATCC
GCCTCCATCCAGTCTATTAATTGTTGCCGGGAAGCTAGAGTAAGTAGTTCGCCAGTTAATAGTTTGCGCA
ACGTTGTTGCCATTGCTGCAGGCATCGTGGTGTCACGCTCGTCGTTTGGTATGGCTTCATTCAGCTCCGG
TTCCCAACGATCAAGGCGAGTTACATGATCCCCCATGTTGTGCAAAAAAGCGGTTAGCTCCTTCGGTCCT
CCGATCGTTGTCAGAAGTAAGTTGGCCGCAGTGTTATCACTCATGGTTATGGCAGCACTGCATAATTCTC
TTACTGTCATGCCATCCGTAAGATGCTTTTCTGTGACTGGTGAGTACTCAACCAAGTCATTCTGAGAATA
GTGTATGCGGCGACCGAGTTGCTCTTGCCCGGCGTCAACACGGGATAATACCGCGCCACATAGCAGAACT
TTAAAAGTGCTCATCATTGGAAAACGTTCTTCGGGGCGAAAACTCTCAAGGATCTTACCGCTGTTGAGAT
CCAGTTCGATGTAACCCACTCGTGCACCCAACTGATCTTCAGCATCTTTTACTTTCACCAGCGTTTCTGG
GTGAGCAAAAACAGGAAGGCAAAATGCCGCAAAAAAGGGAATAAGGGCGACACGGAAATGTTGAATACTC
ATACTCTTCCTTTTTCAATATTATTGAAGCATTTATCAGGGTTATTGTCTCATGAGCGGATACATATTTG
AATGTATTTAGAAAAATAAACAAATAGGGGTTCCGCGCACATTTCCCCGAAAAGTGCCACCTGACGTCTA
AGAAACCATTATTATCATGACATTAACCTATAAAAATAGGCGTATCACGAGGCCCTTTCGT
Features (pLannotate 1.2.2; 9 found; start..end, strand, type, name):
     56..2565    +  promoter       Ac5 promoter: Drosophila melanogaster actin 5C promoter
   2585..3301    +  CDS            EGFP: EGFP is a basic (constitutively fluorescent) green fluorescent protein published in 1996, derived from Aequorea victoria. It is reported to be a rapidly-maturing weak dimer with moderate acid sensitivity.
   5487..5528    +  CDS            V5 tag: epitope tag from simian virus 5
   5628..5762    -  polyA_signal   SV40 poly(A) signal: SV40 polyadenylation signal
   5785..5869    -  CDS            large T antigen (fragment): large T antigen from SV40 (simian virus 40)
   5870..6317    +  CDS            TcR (fragment): tetracycline efflux protein; tet; confers resistance to tetracycline
   6363..6951    -  rep_origin     ori: high-copy-number ColE1/pMB1/pBR322/pUC origin of replication
   7122..7982    -  CDS            AmpR: β-lactamase; bla; confers resistance to ampicillin, carbenicillin, and related antibiotics
   7983..8087    -  promoter       AmpR promoter: bla
