[The description below was written by a language model from this plasmid's Addgene catalogue record and pLannotate feature annotations shown in this document.]
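Description:
pAc5.1B-EGFP-CeAIN2-W366AW390A_P is an insect-cell expression plasmid of about 8.2 kb. The catalogue lists the backbone as unknown, although the name and the annotated parts point to a pAc5.1-type vector. It is propagated in E. coli through a ColE1/pUC-family origin and selected with ampicillin via the β-lactamase gene and its own promoter. The record calls it low copy, whereas the annotated origin is of the type usually described as high copy. Short fragments annotated as a tetracycline resistance gene and SV40 large T antigen appear to be non-functional backbone remnants.

Expression is driven by the Drosophila melanogaster actin 5C promoter, a strong constitutive promoter commonly used in Drosophila cultured cells. An EGFP coding sequence lies directly downstream. It is followed by an unannotated stretch of roughly 2.2 kb that presumably holds the Caenorhabditis elegans AIN-2 insert, giving an N-terminal EGFP fusion. A V5 epitope tag is annotated after this region, but the record does not say whether it is in frame with the insert or preceded by a stop codon. An SV40 polyadenylation signal terminates the transcription unit.

The insert carries the substitutions W366A and W390A. The depositor also notes that it lacks two residues (SD 378–379) relative to the NCBI reference sequence. The associated publication concerns how the C. elegans GW182-family protein AIN-1 interacts with PAB-1 and with subunits of the PAN2-PAN3 and CCR4-NOT deadenylase complexes. The construct is therefore most plausibly a tryptophan-to-alanine mutant for testing such interactions or localisation of the tagged protein in insect cells, although the record does not state what the mutations affect.
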