Addgene plasmid #147235: pAc5.1B-EGFP-CeAIN2-W366AW390A_P
Purpose: Insect Expression of CeAIN2-W366AW390A
Depositing lab: Elisa Izaurralde. Depositing organization: Max Planck Institute for Developmental Biology. Publication: The Caenorhabditis elegans GW182 protein AIN-1 interacts with PAB-1 and subunits of the PAN2-PAN3 and CCR4-NOT deadenylase complexes. Kuzuoglu-Ozturk D, Huntzinger E, Schmidt S, Izaurralde E. Nucleic Acids Res. 2012 Jul;40(12):5651-65. doi: 10.1093/nar/gks218. Epub 2012 Mar 7. PubMed 22402495.
Backbone
  Vector backbone: Unknown
  Vector type: Insect Expression
Growth in bacteria
  Bacterial resistance: Ampicillin, 100 μg/mL
  Growth temperature: 37°C
  Growth strain: DH5alpha
  Copy number: Low Copy
Gene/Insert
  Gene/Insert name: CeAIN2-W366AW390A
  Species: C. elegans (nematode)
  Mutation: Deletion of two AA SD 378-379 compared to the sequence given by NCBI: AF000196.1
  Cloning method: Unknown
Terms and licenses: Academic/Nonprofit Terms; Industry Terms: Not Available to Industry
Depositor comments: Plasmids from this collection were made available to the research community and donated after the lab closed. Please note that the sequence provided by the depositing laboratory may be theoretical/predicted or based on Sanger sequencing results. There may be discrepancies between sequencing results obtained by Addgene and the depositor sequence. If an Addgene verified sequence is not available, please contact before placing your order to request that our lab fully sequence the plasmid.
How to cite: pAc5.1B-EGFP-CeAIN2-W366AW390A_P was a gift from Elisa Izaurralde (Addgene plasmid # 147235 ; http://n2t.net/addgene:147235 ; RRID:Addgene_147235)
